Addgene plasmid #114869: AT5G49780 X065_pECIA14
Purpose: Prey vector AT5G49780 X065_pECIA14 should be used with bait vector AT5G49780 X065_pECIA2.
Depositing lab: Youssef Belkhadir. Depositing organization: Gregor Mendel Institute of Molecular Plant Biology. Publication: An extracellular network of Arabidopsis leucine-rich repeat receptor kinases. Smakowska-Luzan E, Mott GA, Parys K, Stegmann M, Howton TC, Layeghifard M, Neuhold J, Lehner A, Kong J, Grunwald K, Weinberger N, Satbhai SB, Mayer D, Busch W, Madalinski M, Stolt-Bergner P, Provart NJ, Mukhtar MS, Zipfel C, Desveaux D, Guttman DS, Belkhadir Y. Nature. 2018 Jan 18;553(7688):342-346. doi: 10.1038/nature25184. Epub 2018 Jan 10. PubMed 29320478.
Backbone
  Vector backbone: pECIA14
  Backbone manufacturer: Chris Garcia (Addgene plasmid # 47051)
  Vector type: Insect Expression
Growth in bacteria
  Bacterial resistance: Ampicillin, 100 μg/mL
  Growth temperature: 37°C
  Growth strain: DH5alpha
  Copy number: High Copy
Gene/Insert
  Gene/Insert name: AT5G49780
  Species: A. thaliana (mustard weed)
  Entrez Gene: AT5G49780 (a.k.a. AT5G49780, K2I5.15, K2I5_15)
  Promoter: Metallothionein (Copper-Inducible)
  Cloning method: Ligation Independent Cloning
Terms and licenses: Academic/Nonprofit Terms; Industry Terms: Not Available to Industry
Depositor comments: Plasmid for secreted expression in Drosophila cell culture by induction via CuSO4. Insert is an extracellular domain of indicated LRR-RK, C-terminally tagged with Pentameric rat COMP helix, Alkaline Phosphatase (human, placental), Flag, and hexahistidine tags. Insert Protein Sequence: SLNSNKFNGTIPASIGLLSKLYWFDIADNQIEGKLPVSDGASLPGLDMLLQTKHFHFGKNKLSGDIPEKLFSANMTLKHLLFDGNLLTGEIPQSLSLVKTLTVLRLDRNRLSGEIPPSLNNLTNLQELYLSDNKFTGSLPSLTSLTSLSTLAVSNNRLTSSQISSWISLLPTSLATLRMAGLQLQGPIPTSLFSLPELQTVILKRNWLNETLDFGTNKSQNLDFVDLQYNDITEYIKQPANKGSSRIVILANNPVCPEVGNPPNEYCIEVEHNSSYSSPKNTCGRCSGEDREPIPTTCRCVYPITGTLTFRSPSFSGYSNNDTFENLRLNLTGFFENRNYTVDSVAIRNIREDEDDHYLLIDLSLFPYKQDRFNETGMDSVISRFSTQTYKPPNTFGPYIFKANKYNKFPAGGSNS
How to cite: AT5G49780 X065_pECIA14 was a gift from Youssef Belkhadir (Addgene plasmid # 114869 ; http://n2t.net/addgene:114869 ; RRID:Addgene_114869)
