[The description below was written by a language model from this plasmid's Addgene catalogue record and pLannotate feature annotations shown in this document.]
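Description:
AT5G49780 X065_pECIA14 is an insect-cell expression plasmid built on the pECIA14 backbone, designed for secreted protein production in Drosophila cell culture. It serves as the "prey" construct in an extracellular interaction assay and is meant to be paired with the matching bait vector in pECIA2. In E. coli it is maintained as a high-copy plasmid through a ColE1/pUC-type origin and selected with ampicillin via the β-lactamase gene. Short remnants of lac regulatory elements, lacZα, rop and bom are also annotated and appear to be backbone leftovers rather than functional parts.

The expression cassette is driven by the Drosophila metallothionein promoter, so transcription is switched on by adding copper sulfate. A Drosophila BiP signal sequence directs the product into the secretory pathway. It is followed by the insert, the extracellular domain of the Arabidopsis thaliana leucine-rich repeat receptor kinase encoded by AT5G49780. The automated annotation labels this region as a fragment of HPCA1, most likely a similarity match to a related LRR receptor kinase rather than the recorded gene identity. Downstream, the ectodomain is fused to the pentamerising coiled-coil helix of rat COMP, human placental alkaline phosphatase, a FLAG epitope and, according to the depositor, a hexahistidine tag that is not separately annotated. An SV40 polyadenylation signal lies after the cassette.

Pentamerisation raises avidity so that weak, transient ectodomain interactions can be detected, while alkaline phosphatase gives an enzymatic readout of prey binding to immobilised bait. The plasmid belongs to a collection used to map the extracellular interaction network of Arabidopsis LRR receptor kinases.
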