Features (pLannotate 1.2.2; 19 found; start..end, strand, type, name):
     23..449     +  promoter       MT promoter: Drosophila metallothionein promoter
    467..520     +  sig_peptide    BiP signal sequence: Drosophila BiP signal sequence
    629..1747    +  CDS            HPCA1 (fragment): HPCA1_ARATH - Experimental evidence at protein level: Swiss-Prot protein existence level 1. Leucine-rich repeat receptor protein kinase that acts as sensor of extracellular hydrogen peroxide (PubMed:32076270). Required for intracellular calcium influx in response to extracellular hydrogen peroxide (PubMed:32076270). Mediates hydrogen peroxide-induced activation of calcium channels in guard cells and is required for stomatal closure (PubMed:32076270). From Arabidopsis thaliana (Mouse-ear cress).
   1805..1984    +  CDS            Comp (fragment): COMP_RAT - Experimental evidence at protein level: Swiss-Prot protein existence level 1. May play a role in the structural integrity of cartilage via its interaction with other extracellular matrix proteins such as the collagens and fibronectin. Can mediate the interaction of chondrocytes with the cartilage extracellular matrix through interaction with cell surface integrin receptors. Could play a role in the pathogenesis of osteoarthritis. Potent suppressor of apoptosis in both primary chondrocytes and transformed cells. Suppresses apoptosis by blocking the activation of caspase-3 and by indu
   1972..3424    +  CDS            SEAP (fragment): secreted alkaline phosphatase from human placenta The natural enzyme has a C-terminal transmembrane sequence that is replaced by a GPI anchor.
   3461..3490    +  CDS            2xFLAG (fragment): two tandem FLAG® epitope tags
   3596..3730    -  polyA_signal   SV40 poly(A) signal: SV40 polyadenylation signal
   3753..3837    -  CDS            large T antigen (fragment): large T antigen from SV40 (simian virus 40)
   3837..3861    +  misc_feature   MCS (fragment): pUC18/19 multiple cloning site
   3898..3914    -  protein_bind   lac operator: The lac repressor binds to the lac operator to inhibit transcription in E. coli. This inhibition can be relieved by adding lactose or isopropyl-β-D-thiogalactopyranoside (IPTG). lac repressor encoded by lacI
   3922..3952    -  promoter       lac promoter: promoter for the E. coli lac operon
   3967..3988    -  protein_bind   CAP binding site: CAP binding activates transcription in the presence of cAMP. E. coli catabolite activator protein
   4001..4093    -  CDS            lacI (fragment): lac repressor; lacI; The lac repressor binds to the lac operator to inhibit transcription in E. coli. This inhibition can be relieved by adding lactose or isopropyl-β-D-thiogalactopyranoside (IPTG).
   4276..4864    -  rep_origin     ori: high-copy-number ColE1/pMB1/pBR322/pUC origin of replication
   5035..5895    -  CDS            AmpR: β-lactamase; bla; confers resistance to ampicillin, carbenicillin, and related antibiotics
   5896..6000    -  promoter       AmpR promoter: bla
   6095..6130    +  CDS            rop (fragment): Rop protein, which maintains plasmids at low copy number; rop
   6232..6331    +  misc_feature   bom (fragment): basis of mobility region from pBR322
   6337..21      -  CDS            lacZα (fragment) (across the origin): LacZα fragment of β-galactosidase; lacZ fragment
>Addgene plasmid #114869 | AT5G49780 X065_pECIA14 | addgene full sequence | sequence record 274567 | Addgene NGS Result
GTAAAACGACGGCCAGTGAATTAATTCGTTGCAGGACAGGATGTGGTGCCCGATGTGACTAGCTCTTTGC
TGCAGGCCGTCCTATCCTCTGGTTCCGATAAGAGACCCAGAACTCCGGCCCCCCACCGCCCACCGCCACC
CCCATACATATGTGGTACGCAAGTAAGAGTGCCTGCGCATGCCCCATGTGCCCCACCAAGAGCTTTGCAT
CCCATACAAGTCCCCAAAGTGGAGAACCGAACCAATTCTTCGCGGGCAGAACAAAAGCTTCTGCACACGT
CTCCACTCGAATTTGGAGCCGGCCGGCGTGTGCAAAAGAGGTGAATCGAACGAAAGACCCGTGTGTAAAG
CCGCGTTTCCAAAATGTATAAAACCGAGAGCATCTGGCCAATGTGCATCAGTTGTGGTCAGCAGCAAAAT
CAAGTGAATCATCTCAGTGCAACTAAAGGGGGGATCCGATCTCAATATGAAGTTATGCATATTACTGGCC
GTCGTGGCCTTTGTTGGCCTCTCGCTCGGGTCCTTGAATTCAAATAAATTTAATGGAACGATTCCGGCTT
CCATTGGCCTGTTATCGAAACTATATTGGTTTGATATAGCTGACAATCAGATAGAAGGAAAGCTTCCAGT
TTCTGATGGGGCTTCTTTACCTGGACTTGATATGCTTCTTCAAACTAAGCATTTTCATTTTGGAAAAAAC
AAGCTTTCTGGTGATATCCCTGAAAAGCTATTCAGTGCCAACATGACTTTAAAACATTTGCTATTCGATG
GAAACCTACTAACCGGTGAAATCCCACAAAGCCTCAGCCTTGTTAAAACATTGACGGTGTTACGCCTTGA
TAGGAATAGACTAAGTGGAGAAATTCCTCCAAGTCTTAATAATCTCACAAATCTTCAAGAACTGTACTTG
TCCGACAACAAATTTACCGGTAGTCTTCCAAGTTTAACCAGCTTGACCAGTCTCTCCACATTAGCTGTCA
GCAATAACCGATTAACTTCCTCACAAATTTCATCATGGATCTCATTATTACCGACTTCCTTGGCAACATT
AAGGATGGCAGGGCTCCAACTTCAAGGTCCAATACCAACCTCCCTCTTCAGTCTTCCTGAATTGCAGACT
GTTATCCTAAAGCGTAACTGGCTAAACGAAACACTAGACTTCGGTACCAACAAGAGCCAAAACCTAGATT
TTGTGGATTTACAATATAATGACATAACAGAGTATATTAAACAACCAGCTAATAAAGGAAGCAGCAGGAT
AGTAATCTTGGCAAATAATCCAGTGTGCCCCGAGGTAGGGAACCCACCAAATGAATACTGCATAGAAGTC
GAACACAATTCCTCATATTCTTCCCCTAAGAACACATGTGGTCGTTGTAGTGGTGAGGACAGGGAACCCA
TTCCCACCACGTGCCGTTGTGTGTATCCAATCACAGGAACACTCACTTTTAGGTCACCTTCCTTCTCAGG
GTATTCCAACAACGATACATTCGAGAACCTCAGGCTAAACCTAACTGGTTTCTTTGAGAATAGAAATTAT
ACAGTGGATTCTGTGGCCATAAGAAACATAAGAGAAGATGAAGATGATCATTATCTTCTAATAGATCTCT
CTCTCTTTCCATATAAACAAGACAGATTTAATGAGACGGGAATGGATAGTGTTATTTCCAGGTTTAGCAC
ACAGACTTATAAGCCTCCTAATACCTTTGGCCCTTACATATTCAAAGCCAATAAGTACAATAAGTTCCCT
GCAGGAGGTTCAAACTCGCTGGAGGTGCTGTTCCAGGGACCAAGCGGCAATCCCGGCGGCGATCTGGCCC
CCCAGATGCTGCGCGAGCTGCAGGAGACCAATGCCGCCCTGCAGGACGTGCGCGAGCTGCTGCGCCACCG
CGTGAAGGAGATCACCTTCCTGAAGAACACCGTGATGGAGTGCGACGCCTGCGGCATGCAGCCCTCTAGA
GGCTCCGGCTCCATCATCCCAGTTGAGGAGGAGAACCCGGACTTCTGGAACCGCGAGGCAGCCGAGGCCC
TGGGTGCCGCCAAGAAGCTGCAGCCTGCACAGACAGCCGCCAAGAACCTCATCATCTTCCTGGGCGATGG
GATGGGGGTGTCTACGGTGACAGCTGCCAGGATCCTAAAAGGGCAGAAGAAGGACAAACTGGGGCCTGAG
ATACCCCTGGCCATGGACCGCTTCCCATATGTGGCTCTGTCCAAGACATACAATGTAGACAAACATGTGC
CAGACAGTGGAGCCACAGCCACGGCCTACCTGTGCGGGGTCAAGGGCAACTTCCAGACCATTGGCTTGAG
TGCAGCCGCCCGCTTTAACCAGTGCAACACGACACGCGGCAACGAGGTCATCTCCGTGATGAATCGGGCC
AAGAAAGCAGGGAAGTCAGTGGGAGTGGTAACCACCACACGAGTGCAGCACGCCTCGCCAGCCGGCACCT
ACGCCCACACGGTGAACCGCAACTGGTACTCGGACGCCGACGTGCCTGCCTCGGCCCGCCAGGAGGGGTG
CCAGGACATCGCTACGCAGCTCATCTCCAACATGGACATTGACGTGATCCTAGGTGGAGGCCGAAAGTAC
ATGTTTCGCATGGGAACCCCAGACCCTGAGTACCCAGATGACTACAGCCAAGGTGGGACCAGGCTGGACG
GGAAGAATCTGGTGCAGGAATGGCTGGCGAAGCGCCAGGGTGCCCGGTATGTGTGGAACCGCACTGAGCT
CATGCAGGCTTCCCTGGACCCGTCTGTGACCCATCTCATGGGTCTCTTTGAGCCTGGAGACATGAAATAC
GAGATCCACCGAGACTCCACACTGGACCCCTCCCTGATGGAGATGACAGAGGCTGCCCTGCGCCTGCTGA
GCAGGAACCCCCGCGGCTTCTTCCTCTTCGTGGAGGGTGGTCGCATCGACCATGGTCATCATGAAAGCAG
GGCTTACCGGGCACTGACTGAGACGATCATGTTCGACGACGCCATTGAGAGGGCGGGCCAGCTCACCAGC
GAGGAGGACACGCTGAGCCTCGTCACTGCCGACCACTCCCACGTCTTCTCCTTCGGAGGCTACCCCCTGC
GAGGGAGCTCCATCTTCGGGCTGGCCCCTGGCAAGGCCCGGGACAGGAAGGCCTACACGGTCCTCCTATA
CGGAAACGGTCCAGGCTATGTGCTCAAGGACGGCGCCCGGCCGGATGTTACCGAGAGCGAGAGCGGGAGC
CCCGAGTATCGGCAGCAGTCAGCAGTGCCCCTGGACGAAGAGACCCACGCAGGCGAGGACGTGGCGGTGT
TCGCGCGCGGCCCGCAGGCGCACCTGGTTCACGGCGTGCAGGAGCAGACCTTCATAGCGCACGTCATGGC
CTTCGCCGCCTGCCTGGAGCCCTACACCGCCTGCGACCTGGCGCCCCCCGCCGGCACCACCGACGCCGCG
CACCCGGGTTCTAGAGGAAGCACCTCCGGCGATAACGATTACAAGGATGATGATGATAAGGCCAGCGGCA
CCGGTCATCATCACCATCACCATTGAGTTTAAACCCGCTGATCAGCCTCGACTGTGCCTTCTAAGGCCTG
AGCTCGCTGATCAGCCTCGATCGAGGATCCAGACATGATAAGATACATTGATGAGTTTGGACAAACCACA
ACTAGAATGCAGTGAAAAAAATGCTTTATTTGTGAAATTTGTGATGCTATTGCTTTATTTGTAACCATTA
TAAGCTGCAATAAACAAGTTAACAACAACAATTGCATTCATTTTATGTTTCAGGTTCAGGGGGAGGTGTG
GGAGGTTTTTTAAAGCAAGTAAAACCTCTACAAATGTGGTATGGCTGATTATGATCAGTCGACCTGCAGG
CATGCAAGCTTGGCGTAATCATGGTCATAGCTGTTTCCTGTGTGAAATTGTTATCCGCTCACAATTCCAC
ACAACATACGAGCCGGAAGCATAAAGTGTAAAGCCTGGGGTGCCTAATGAGTGAGCTAACTCACATTAAT
TGCGTTGCGCTCACTGCCCGCTTTCCAGTCGGGAAACCTGTCGTGCCAGCTGCATTAATGAATCGGCCAA
CGCGCGGGGAGAGGCGGTTTGCGTATTGGGCGCTCTTCCGCTTCCTCGCTCACTGACTCGCTGCGCTCGG
TCGTTCGGCTGCGGCGAGCGGTATCAGCTCACTCAAAGGCGGTAATACGGTTATCCACAGAATCAGGGGA
TAACGCAGGAAAGAACATGTGAGCAAAAGGCCAGCAAAAGGCCAGGAACCGTAAAAAGGCCGCGTTGCTG
GCGTTTTTCCATAGGCTCCGCCCCCCTGACGAGCATCACAAAAATCGACGCTCAAGTCAGAGGTGGCGAA
ACCCGACAGGACTATAAAGATACCAGGCGTTTCCCCCTGGAAGCTCCCTCGTGCGCTCTCCTGTTCCGAC
CCTGCCGCTTACCGGATACCTGTCCGCCTTTCTCCCTTCGGGAAGCGTGGCGCTTTCTCATAGCTCACGC
TGTAGGTATCTCAGTTCGGTGTAGGTCGTTCGCTCCAAGCTGGGCTGTGTGCACGAACCCCCCGTTCAGC
CCGACCGCTGCGCCTTATCCGGTAACTATCGTCTTGAGTCCAACCCGGTAAGACACGACTTATCGCCACT
GGCAGCAGCCACTGGTAACAGGATTAGCAGAGCGAGGTATGTAGGCGGTGCTACAGAGTTCTTGAAGTGG
TGGCCTAACTACGGCTACACTAGAAGAACAGTATTTGGTATCTGCGCTCTGCTGAAGCCAGTTACCTTCG
GAAAAAGAGTTGGTAGCTCTTGATCCGGCAAACAAACCACCGCTGGTAGCGGTGGTTTTTTTGTTTGCAA
GCAGCAGATTACGCGCAGAAAAAAAGGATCTCAAGAAGATCCTTTGATCTTTTCTACGGGGTCTGACGCT
CAGTGGAACGAAAACTCACGTTAAGGGATTTTGGTCATGAGATTATCAAAAAGGATCTTCACCTAGATCC
TTTTAAATTAAAAATGAAGTTTTAAATCAATCTAAAGTATATATGAGTAAACTTGGTCTGACAGTTACCA
ATGCTTAATCAGTGAGGCACCTATCTCAGCGATCTGTCTATTTCGTTCATCCATAGTTGCCTGACTCCCC
GTCGTGTAGATAACTACGATACGGGAGGGCTTACCATCTGGCCCCAGTGCTGCAATGATACCGCGAGACC
CACGCTCACCGGCTCCAGATTTATCAGCAATAAACCAGCCAGCCGGAAGGGCCGAGCGCAGAAGTGGTCC
TGCAACTTTATCCGCCTCCATCCAGTCTATTAATTGTTGCCGGGAAGCTAGAGTAAGTAGTTCGCCAGTT
AATAGTTTGCGCAACGTTGTTGCCATTGCTACAGGCATCGTGGTGTCACGCTCGTCGTTTGGTATGGCTT
CATTCAGCTCCGGTTCCCAACGATCAAGGCGAGTTACATGATCCCCCATGTTGTGCAAAAAAGCGGTTAG
CTCCTTCGGTCCTCCGATCGTTGTCAGAAGTAAGTTGGCCGCAGTGTTATCACTCATGGTTATGGCAGCA
CTGCATAATTCTCTTACTGTCATGCCATCCGTAAGATGCTTTTCTGTGACTGGTGAGTACTCAACCAAGT
CATTCTGAGAATAGTGTATGCGGCGACCGAGTTGCTCTTGCCCGGCGTCAATACGGGATAATACCGCGCC
ACATAGCAGAACTTTAAAAGTGCTCATCATTGGAAAACGTTCTTCGGGGCGAAAACTCTCAAGGATCTTA
CCGCTGTTGAGATCCAGTTCGATGTAACCCACTCGTGCACCCAACTGATCTTCAGCATCTTTTACTTTCA
CCAGCGTTTCTGGGTGAGCAAAAACAGGAAGGCAAAATGCCGCAAAAAAGGGAATAAGGGCGACACGGAA
ATGTTGAATACTCATACTCTTCCTTTTTCAATATTATTGAAGCATTTATCAGGGTTATTGTCTCATGAGC
GGATACATATTTGAATGTATTTAGAAAAATAAACAAATAGGGGTTCCGCGCACATTTCCCCGAAAAGTGC
CACCTGACGTCTAAGAAACCATTATTATCATGACATTAACCTATAAAAATAGGCGTATCACGAGGCCCTT
TCGTCTCGCGCGTTTCGGTGATGACGGTGAAAACCTCTGACACATGCAGCTCCCGGAGACGGTCACAGCT
TGTCTGTAAGCGGATGCCGGGAGCAGACAAGCCCGTCAGGGCGCGTCAGCGGGTGTTGGCGGGTGTCGGG
GCTGGCTTAACTATGCGGCATCAGAGCAGATTGTACTGAGAGTGCACCATATGCGGTGTGAAATACCGCA
CAGATGCGTAAGGAGAAAATACCGCATCAGGCGCCATTCGCCATTCAGGCTGCGCAACTGTTGGGAAGGG
CGATCGGTGCGGGCCTCTTCGCTATTACGCCAGCTGGCGAAAGGGGGATGTGCTGCAAGGCGATTAAGTT
GGGTAACGCCAGGGTTTTCCCAGTCACGACGTT
